>Addgene plasmid #23834 | pDONR223-LIMK2 | depositor partial sequence | sequence record 11075 | Author sequence
ATGGGGAGTTACTTGTCAGTCCCGGCTTACTTCACCTCCAGAGACCTGTTTCGGTGTTCAGAATGCCAGG
ATTCCCTCACCAACTGGTACTATGAGAAGGATGGGAAGCTCTACTGCCCCAAGGACTACTGGGGGAAGTT
TGGGGAGTTCTGTCATGGGTGCTCCCTGCTGATGACAGGGCCTTTTATGGTGGCTGGGGAGTTCAAGTAC
CACCCAGAGTGCTTTGCCTGTATGAGCTGCAAGGTGATCATTGAGGATGGGGATGCATATGCACTGGTGC
AGCATGCCACCCTCTACTGTGGGAAGTGCCACAATGAGGTGGTGCTGGCACCCATGTTTGAGAGACTCTC
CACAGAGTCTGTTCAGGAGCAGCTGCCCTACTCTGTCACGCTCATCTCCATGCCGGCCACCACTGAAGGC
AGGCGGGGCTTCTCCGTGTCCGTGGAGAGTGCCTGCTCCAACTACGCCACCACTGTGCAAGTGAAAGAGG
TCAACCGGATGCACATCAGTCCCAACAATCGAAACGCCATCCACCCTGGGGACCGCATCCTGGAGATCAA
TGGGACCCCCGTCCGCACACTTCGAGTGGAGGAGGTGGAGGATGCAATTAGCCAGACGAGCCAGACACTT
CAGCTGTTGATTGAACATGACCCCGTCTCCCAACGCCTGGACCAGCTGCGGCTGGAGGCCCGGCTCGCTC
CTCACATGCAGAATGCCGGACACCCCCACGCCCTCAGCACCCTGGACACCAAGGAGAATCTGGAGGGGAC
ACTGAGGAGACGTTCCCTAAGGCGCAGTAACAGTATCTCCAAGTCCCCTGGCCCCAGCTCCCCAAAGGAG
CCCCTGCTGTTCAGCCGTGACATCAGCCGCTCAGAATCCCTTCGTTGTTCCAGCAGCTATTCACAGCAGA
TCTTCCGGCCCTGTGACCTAATCCATGGGGAGGTCCTGGGGAAGGGCTTCTTTGGGCAGGCTATCAAGGT
GACACACAAAGCCACGGGCAAAGTGATGGTCATGAAAGAGTTAATTCGATGTGATGAGGAGACCCAGAAA
ACTTTTCTGACTGAGGTGAAAGTGATGCGCAGCCTGGACCACCCCAATGTGCTCAAGTTCATTGGTGTGC
TGTACAAGGATAAGAAGCTGAACCTCCTGACAGAGTACATTGAGGGGGGCACACTGAAGGACTTTCTGCG
CAGTATGGATCCGTTCCCCTGGCAGCAGAAGGTCAGGTTTGCCAAAGGAATCGCCTCCGGAATGGCCTAT
TTGCACTCTATGTGCATCATCCACCGGGATCTGAACTCGCACAACTGCCTCATCAAGTTGGACAAGACTG
TGGTGGTGGCAGACTTTGGGCTGTCACGGCTCATAGTGGAAGAGAGGAAAAGGGCCCCCATGGAGAAGGC
CACCACCAAGAAACGCACCTTGCGCAAGAACGACCGCAAGAAGCGCTACACGGTGGTGGGAAACCCCTAC
TGGATGGCCCCTGAGATGCTGAACGGAAAGAGCTATGATGAGACGGTGGATATCTTCTCCTTTGGGATCG
TTCTCTGTGAGATCATTGGGCAGGTGTATGCAGATCCTGACTGCCTTCCCCGAACACTGGACTTTGGCCT
CAACGTGAAGCTTTTCTGGGAGAAGTTTGTTCCCACAGATTGTCCCCCGGCCTTCTTCCCGCTGGCCGCC
ATCTGCTGCAGACTGGAGCCTGAGAGCAGAGCCCCCCCCGGGGCCGCAGGAGAGGGCCCGGGCTGCGCGG
ATGATGAGGGCCCAGTGAGGCGCCAAGGGAAGGTCACCATCAAGTATGACCCCAAGGAGCTACGGAAGCA
CCTCAACCTAGAGGAGTGGATCCTGGAGCAGCTCACGCGCCTCTACGACTGCCAGGAAGAGGAGATCTCA
GAACTAGAGATTGACGTGGATGAGCTCCTGGACATGGAGAGTGACGATGCCTGGGCTTCCAGGGTCAAGG
AGCTGCTGGTTGACTGTTACAAACCCACAGAGGCCTTCATCTCTGGCCTGCTGGACAAGATCCGGGCCAT
GCAGAAGCTGAGCACACCCCAGAAGAAGTGA
