>Addgene plasmid #23834 | pDONR223-LIMK2 | addgene partial sequence | sequence record 29688 | 23834 with M13pUC-fwd
TAGCTCGGGCCCAATAATGATTTTATTTTGACTGATAGTGACCTGTTCGTTGCAACAAATTGATGAGCAA
TGCTTTTTTATAATGCCAACTTTGTACAAAAAAGTTGGCATGGGGAGTTACTTGTCAGTCCCGGCTTACT
TCACCTCCAGAGACCTGTTTCGGTGTTCAGAATGCCAGGATTCCCTCACCAACTGGTACTATGAGAAGGA
TGGGAAGCTCTACTGCCCCAAGGACTACTGGGGGAAGTTTGGGGAGTTCTGTCATGGGTGCTCCCTGCTG
ATGACAGGGCCTTTTATGGTGGCTGGGGAGTTCAAGTACCACCCAGAGTGCTTTGCCTGTATGAGCTGCA
AGGTGATCATTGAGGATGGGGATGCATATGCACTGGTGCAGCATGCCACCCTCTACTGTGGGAAGTGCCA
CAATGAGGTGGTGCTGGCACCCATGTTTGAGAGACTCTCCACAGAGTCTGTTCAGGAGCAGCTGCCCTAC
TCTGTCACGCTCATCTCCATGCCGGCCACCACTGAAGGCAGGCGGGGCTTCTCCGTGTCCGTGGAGAGTG
CCTGCTCCAACTACGCCACCACTGTGCAAGTGAAAGAGGTCAACCGGATGCACATCAGTCCCAACAATCG
AAACGCCATCCACCCTGGGGACCGCATCCTGGAGATCAATGGGACCCCCGTCCGCACACTTCGAGTGGAG
GAGGTGGAGGATGCAATTAGCCAGACGAGCCAGACACTTCAGCTGTTGATTGAACATGACCCCGTCTCCC
AACGCCTGGACCAGCTGCGGCT
