[The description below was written by a language model from this plasmid's Addgene catalogue record.]
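Description:
pDONR223-LIMK2 is a Gateway entry clone built on the Invitrogen pDONR223 donor backbone (about 5 kb without insert) and carrying the human LIMK2 open reading frame, which encodes LIM domain kinase 2, as an insert of roughly 2.1 kb. It is a high-copy bacterial plasmid maintained in standard E. coli cloning strains under spectinomycin selection. The record does not include a feature table, so the origin of replication and the exact recombination sites are not itemised. As a product of Gateway cloning into a donor vector, the ORF would be expected to sit between att recombination sites that allow it to be moved by recombination into compatible destination vectors. M13 forward and reverse primer sites flank the insert for sequence verification.

The ORF has been cloned without a stop codon. This "open" configuration lets it be recombined into a destination vector that supplies a C-terminal epitope tag of the user's choice together with the stop codon. The donor vector is not meant for expression, and the depositors state explicitly that this plasmid should not be transfected directly; no promoter driving the insert is recorded. Instead it serves as a shuttle and archival source of the LIMK2 coding sequence. A companion set of lentiviral destination vectors (the pLX301–pLX304 series), obtained separately, is recommended for expressing the ORF in mammalian cells. The clone belongs to a kit of ORFs, and the associated publication concerns resistance to RAF inhibition through reactivation of the MAP kinase pathway.
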