Addgene plasmid #23834: pDONR223-LIMK2
Depositing lab: William Hahn & David Root. Depositing organization: Dana-Farber Cancer Institute. Publication: COT drives resistance to RAF inhibition through MAP kinase pathway reactivation. Johannessen CM, Boehm JS, Kim SY, Thomas SR, Wardwell L, Johnson LA, Emery CM, Stransky N, Cogdill AP, Barretina J, Caponigro G, Hieronymus H, Murray RR, Salehi-Ashtiani K, Hill DE, Vidal M, Zhao JJ, Yang X, Alkan O, Kim S, Harris JL, Wilson CJ, Myer VE, Finan PM, Root DE, Roberts TM, Golub T, Flaherty KT, Dummer R, Weber BL, Sellers WR, Schlegel R, Wargo JA, Hahn WC, Garraway LA. Nature. 2010 Dec 16;468(7326):968-72. doi: 10.1038/nature09627 PubMed 21107320.
Backbone
  Vector backbone: pDONR223
  Backbone manufacturer: Invitrogen
  Backbone size w/o insert (bp): 5005
  Vector type: Gateway Donor vector
Growth in bacteria
  Bacterial resistance: Spectinomycin, 50 μg/mL
  Growth temperature: 37°C
  Growth strain: DH5alpha
  Copy number: High Copy
Gene/Insert
  Gene/Insert name: LIMK2 (alt name: LIM domain kinase 2)
  Species: H. sapiens (human)
  Insert size (bp): 2061
  Entrez Gene: LIMK2
  Cloning method: Gateway Cloning
  Sequencing primers: 5′ M13pUC-fwd; 3′ M13rev
Terms and licenses: Academic/Nonprofit Terms; Industry Terms: Not Available to Industry
Depositor comments: The ORF has no Stop codon. This design enables easy recombination into a destination vector to add an epitope tag of choice and Stop codon to the ORF. Do NOT use this plasmid directly for transfections. A set of 4 custom lentiviral vectors is available ( pLX301 (http://www.addgene.org/25895/) , pLX302 (http://www.addgene.org/25896/) , pLX303 (http://www.addgene.org/25897/) , pLX304 (http://www.addgene.org/25890/) ) to be used to express these ORFs in mammalian cells. These plasmids are not included in the kit and must be ordered separately.
How to cite: pDONR223-LIMK2 was a gift from William Hahn & David Root (Addgene plasmid # 23834 ; http://n2t.net/addgene:23834 ; RRID:Addgene_23834)
